Addgene plasmid #103675: LSB-hsa-miR-615-5p
Purpose: Used to sense miRNA activity using fluorescence based tools. hsa-miR-615-5p target in 3' UTR of of mKate. miRNA activity can be measured by the repression of mKate2 relative to EBFP2 fluorescent proteins . Plasmid is inherently unstable; please see Depositor Comments
Depositing lab: Ron Weiss. Depositing organization: Massachusetts Institute of Technology. Publication: A mixed antagonistic/synergistic miRNA repression model enables accurate predictions of multi-input miRNA sensor activity. Gam JJ, Babb J, Weiss R. Nat Commun. 2018 Jun 22;9(1):2430. doi: 10.1038/s41467-018-04575-0. PubMed 29934631.
Backbone
  Vector backbone: Low Sensor Backbone (LSB)
  Vector type: Mammalian Expression, Synthetic Biology
Growth in bacteria
  Bacterial resistance: Ampicillin and Kanamycin, 100 & 50 μg/mL
  Growth temperature: 30°C
  Growth strain: NEB Stable
  Copy number: High Copy
Gene/Insert
  Gene/Insert name: hsa-miR-615-5p target
  Species: H. sapiens (human)
  Entrez Gene: MIR615 (a.k.a. MIRN615, hsa-mir-615, mir-615)
  Promoter: EF-1a
  Cloning method: Gibson Cloning
Terms and licenses: Academic/Nonprofit Terms; Industry Terms: Not Available to Industry
Depositor comments: Please note that this plasmid is inherently unstable due to a repeating poly A element. We recommend performing a diagnostic digest on multiple colonies upon receipt. The depositors would like to note the presence of several discrepancies between the depositor sequence and physical plasmid sequence. In particular, the sequences upstream and downstream of the puromycin coding region have 10 bp insertions which do not affect the ability to perform puromycin selection. The sequences for those regions within the physical plasmids are as follows: Upstream of Puro: GAATTCGACCGCCTGTCTCAAGGTGCCACC; Downstream of Puro: GCTTTGAGACTACGCGTGAATTCACTCCTC. Please contact if you are interested in this plasmid prior to placing an order.
How to cite: LSB-hsa-miR-615-5p was a gift from Ron Weiss (Addgene plasmid # 103675 ; http://n2t.net/addgene:103675 ; RRID:Addgene_103675)
