[The description below was written by a language model from this plasmid's Addgene catalogue record and pLannotate feature annotations shown in this document.]
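Description:
LSB-hsa-miR-615-5p is a mammalian expression plasmid from a synthetic-biology series of fluorescent microRNA sensors, built on the Low Sensor Backbone (LSB). It replicates in E. coli from a high-copy ColE1/pUC-type origin and carries both AmpR (β-lactamase) and KanR (aminoglycoside phosphotransferase), consistent with the dual ampicillin and kanamycin selection listed. The annotated depositor sequence is about 11 kb.

The payload consists of two parallel transcription units of matching design. Each has a human EF-1α core promoter with its intron A, a fluorescent protein coding sequence flanked by Gateway attB recombination scars (attB4, attB1, attB2), and a rabbit β-globin 3' region with polyadenylation signal. The first unit expresses the red protein mKate2. According to the record, it carries a target site for human miR-615-5p in its 3' UTR, although this short target is not annotated as a separate feature in the table. The second unit expresses the blue protein EBFP2 without the target and serves as an internal reference. In cells where miR-615-5p is active, the mKate2 transcript is repressed, so the ratio of mKate2 to EBFP2 fluorescence reports miRNA activity independently of how much plasmid each cell received.

A puromycin N-acetyltransferase gene followed by a third β-globin poly(A) region allows puromycin selection of mammalian cells, though no dedicated promoter for it is annotated. The depositor notes that the repeated poly(A) elements make the plasmid inherently unstable. They also report that the physical plasmid differs slightly from the deposited sequence, including short insertions flanking the puromycin coding region that do not impair selection.
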