Features (pLannotate 1.2.2; 28 found; start..end, strand, type, name):
     87..675     -  rep_origin     ori: high-copy-number ColE1/pMB1/pBR322/pUC origin of replication
    846..1706    -  CDS            AmpR: β-lactamase; bla; confers resistance to ampicillin, carbenicillin, and related antibiotics
   1707..1778    -  promoter       AmpR promoter: bla
   1857..2456    +  CDS            PuroR: puromycin N-acetyltransferase; pac from Streptomyces alboniger; confers resistance to puromycin
   2461..2541    +  CDS            HBB (fragment): HBB_PONPY - Experimental evidence at transcript level: Swiss-Prot protein existence level 2. Involved in oxygen transport from the lung to the various peripheral tissues. From Pongo pygmaeus (Bornean orangutan).
   2612..2667    +  polyA_signal   β-globin poly(A) signal: rabbit β-globin polyadenylation signal (Gil and Proudfoot, 1987)
   3646..3666    +  protein_bind   attB4: mutant version of attB; core recombination site for the Gateway® BP reaction BP Clonase™
   3734..3945    +  promoter       EF-1α core promoter: core promoter for human elongation factor EF-1α
   3946..4884    +  intron         EF-1α intron A: intron upstream of the start codon of human EF-1α
   4911..4931    +  protein_bind   attB1: mutant version of attB; core recombination site for the Gateway® BP reaction BP Clonase™
   4951..5646    +  CDS            mKate2: mKate2 is a basic (constitutively fluorescent) red fluorescent protein published in 2009, derived from Entacmaea quadricolor. It is reported to be a rapidly-maturing monomer with moderate acid sensitivity.
   5666..5690    -  protein_bind   attB2: mutant version of attB; recombination site for the Gateway® BP reaction BP Clonase™
   5834..5908    +  CDS            HBB (fragment): HBB_PONPY - Experimental evidence at transcript level: Swiss-Prot protein existence level 2. Involved in oxygen transport from the lung to the various peripheral tissues. From Pongo pygmaeus (Bornean orangutan).
   5979..6034    +  polyA_signal   β-globin poly(A) signal: rabbit β-globin polyadenylation signal (Gil and Proudfoot, 1987)
   6418..6443    +  misc_feature   SA: splice acceptor site
   7115..7135    +  protein_bind   attB4: mutant version of attB; core recombination site for the Gateway® BP reaction BP Clonase™
   7203..7414    +  promoter       EF-1α core promoter: core promoter for human elongation factor EF-1α
   7415..8353    +  intron         EF-1α intron A: intron upstream of the start codon of human EF-1α
   8380..8400    +  protein_bind   attB1: mutant version of attB; core recombination site for the Gateway® BP reaction BP Clonase™
   8411..9127    +  CDS            EBFP2: EBFP2 is a basic (constitutively fluorescent) blue fluorescent protein published in 2007, derived from Aequorea victoria. It is reported to be a rapidly-maturing monomer with moderate acid sensitivity.
   9135..9159    -  protein_bind   attB2: mutant version of attB; recombination site for the Gateway® BP reaction BP Clonase™
   9163..9243    +  CDS            HBB (fragment): HBB_PONPY - Experimental evidence at transcript level: Swiss-Prot protein existence level 2. Involved in oxygen transport from the lung to the various peripheral tissues. From Pongo pygmaeus (Bornean orangutan).
   9314..9369    +  polyA_signal   β-globin poly(A) signal: rabbit β-globin polyadenylation signal (Gil and Proudfoot, 1987)
   9752..9774    -  protein_bind   lac operator (fragment): The lac repressor binds to the lac operator to inhibit transcription in E. coli. This inhibition can be relieved by adding lactose or isopropyl-β-D-thiogalactopyranoside (IPTG). lac repressor encoded by lacI
   9778..9808    -  promoter       lac promoter: promoter for the E. coli lac operon
   9823..9844    -  protein_bind   CAP binding site: CAP binding activates transcription in the presence of cAMP. E. coli catabolite activator protein
   9857..9896    -  CDS            lacI (fragment): lac repressor; lacI; The lac repressor binds to the lac operator to inhibit transcription in E. coli. This inhibition can be relieved by adding lactose or isopropyl-β-D-thiogalactopyranoside (IPTG).
  10069..10878   +  CDS            KanR: aminoglycoside phosphotransferase; aph(3')-Ia; confers resistance to kanamycin in bacteria or G418 (Geneticin®) in eukaryotes
>Addgene plasmid #103675 | LSB-hsa-miR-615-5p | depositor full sequence | sequence record 196398 | Full Sequence
AATTGAGGGGATAACGCAGGAAAGAACATGTGAGCAAAAGGCCAGCAAAAGGCCAGGAACCGTAAAAAGG
CCGCGTTGCTGGCGTTTTTCCATAGGCTCCGCCCCCCTGACGAGCATCACAAAAATCGACGCTCAAGTCA
GAGGTGGCGAAACCCGACAGGACTATAAAGATACCAGGCGTTTCCCCCTGGAAGCTCCCTCGTGCGCTCT
CCTGTTCCGACCCTGCCGCTTACCGGATACCTGTCCGCCTTTCTCCCTTCGGGAAGCGTGGCGCTTTCTC
ATAGCTCACGCTGTAGGTATCTCAGTTCGGTGTAGGTCGTTCGCTCCAAGCTGGGCTGTGTGCACGAACC
CCCCGTTCAGCCCGACCGCTGCGCCTTATCCGGTAACTATCGTCTTGAGTCCAACCCGGTAAGACACGAC
TTATCGCCACTGGCAGCAGCCACTGGTAACAGGATTAGCAGAGCGAGGTATGTAGGCGGTGCTACAGAGT
TCTTGAAGTGGTGGCCTAACTACGGCTACACTAGAAGAACAGTATTTGGTATCTGCGCTCTGCTGAAGCC
AGTTACCTTCGGAAAAAGAGTTGGTAGCTCTTGATCCGGCAAACAAACCACCGCTGGTAGCGGTGGTTTT
TTTGTTTGCAAGCAGCAGATTACGCGCAGAAAAAAAGGATCTCAAGAAGATCCTTTGATCTTTTCTACGG
GGTCTGACGCTCAGTGGAACGAAAACTCACGTTAAGGGATTTTGGTCATGAGATTATCAAAAAGGATCTT
CACCTAGATCCTTTTAAATTAAAAATGAAGTTTTAAATCAATCTAAAGTATATATGAGTAAACTTGGTCT
GACAGTTACCAATGCTTAATCAGTGAGGCACCTATCTCAGCGATCTGTCTATTTCGTTCATCCATAGTTG
CCTGACTCCCCGTCGTGTAGATAACTACGATACGGGAGGGCTTACCATCTGGCCCCAGTGCTGCAATGAT
ACCGCGAGAACCACGCTCACCGGCTCCAGATTTATCAGCAATAAACCAGCCAGCCGGAAGGGCCGAGCGC
AGAAGTGGTCCTGCAACTTTATCCGCCTCCATCCAGTCTATTAATTGTTGCCGGGAAGCTAGAGTAAGTA
GTTCGCCAGTTAATAGTTTGCGCAACGTTGTTGCCATTGCTACAGGCATCGTGGTGTCACGCTCGTCGTT
TGGTATGGCTTCATTCAGCTCCGGTTCCCAACGATCAAGGCGAGTTACATGATCCCCCATGTTGTGCAAA
AAAGCGGTTAGCTCCTTCGGTCCTCCGATCGTTGTCAGAAGTAAGTTGGCCGCAGTGTTATCACTCATGG
TTATGGCAGCACTGCATAATTCTCTTACTGTCATGCCATCCGTAAGATGCTTTTCTGTGACTGGTGAGTA
CTCAACCAAGTCATTCTGAGAATAGTGTATGCGGCGACCGAGTTGCTCTTGCCCGGCGTCAATACGGGAT
AATACCGCGCCACATAGCAGAACTTTAAAAGTGCTCATCATTGGAAAACGTTCTTCGGGGCGAAAACTCT
CAAGGATCTTACCGCTGTTGAGATCCAGTTCGATGTAACCCACTCGTGCACCCAACTGATCTTCAGCATC
TTTTACTTTCACCAGCGTTTCTGGGTGAGCAAAAACAGGAAGGCAAAATGCCGCAAAAAAGGGAATAAGG
GCGACACGGAAATGTTGAATACTCATACTCTTCCTTTTTCAATATTATTGAAGCATTTATCAGGGTTATT
GTCTCATGAGCGGATACATATTTGAATGTAGCTCCGAATTTCTCGAGGGCTTGTCGACGACGGCGGTCTC
CGTCGTCAGGATCATGAATTCGACCCGCCTGCCACCATGACCGAGTACAAGCCCACGGTGCGCCTCGCCA
CCCGCGACGACGTCCCCCGGGCCGTACGCACCCTCGCCGCCGCGTTCGCCGACTACCCCGCCACGCGCCA
CACCGTCGACCCGGACCGCCACATCGAGCGGGTCACCGAGCTGCAAGAACTCTTCCTCACGCGCGTCGGG
CTCGACATCGGCAAGGTGTGGGTCGCGGACGACGGCGCCGCGGTGGCGGTCTGGACCACGCCGGAGAGCG
TCGAAGCGGGGGCGGTGTTCGCCGAGATCGGCCCGCGCATGGCCGAGTTGAGCGGTTCCCGGCTGGCCGC
GCAGCAACAGATGGAAGGCCTCCTGGCGCCGCACCGGCCCAAGGAGCCCGCGTGGTTCCTGGCCACCGTC
GGCGTCTCGCCCGACCACCAGGGCAAGGGTCTGGGCAGCGCCGTCGTGCTCCCCGGAGTGGAGGCGGCCG
AGCGCGCCGGGGTGCCCGCCTTCCTGGAGACATCCGCGCCCCGCAACCTCCCCTTCTACGAGCGGCTCGG
CTTCACCGTCACCGCCGACGTCGAGGTGCCCGAAGGACCGCGCACCTGGTGCATGACCCGCAAGCCCGGT
GCCTGATACGCGTGAATTCACTCCTCAGGTGCAGGCTGCCTATCAGAAGGTGGTGGCTGGTGTGGCCAAT
GCCCTGGCTCACAAATACCACTGAGATCTTTTTCCCTCTGCCAAAAATTATGGGGACATCATGAAGCCCC
TTGAGCATCTGACTTCTGGCTAATAAAGGAAATTTATTTTCATTGCAATAGTGTGTTGGAATTTTTTGTG
TCTCTCACTCGGAAGGACATATGGGAGGGCAAATCATTTAAAACATCAGAATGAGTATTTGGTTTAGAGT
TTGGCAACATATGCCCATATGCTGGCTGCCATGAACAAAGGTTGGCTATAAAGAGGTCATCAGTATATGA
AACAGCCCCCTGCTGTCCATTCCTTATTCCATAGAAAAGCCTTGACTTGAGGTTAGATTTTTTTTATATT
TTGTTTTGTGTTATTTTTTTCTTTAACATCCCTAAAATTTTCCTTACATGTTTTACTAGCCAGATTTTTC
CTCCTCTCCTGACTACTCCCAGTCATAGCTGTCCCTCTTCTCTTATGGAGATCCCTCGACCTGCAGCCCA
AGCTTGAATTCTCTAGAATTACCCTGTTATCCCTATGCTTGGTTTACCGAGCTCTTATTGGTTTTCAAAC
TTCATTGACTGTGCCCAACGCGCCTGGGAGCTCACGGGGACAGCCCCCCCCCAAAGCCCCCAGGGATGTA
ATTACGTCCCTCCCCCGCTAGGGGGCAGCAGCGAGCCGCCCGGGGCTCCGCTCCGGTCCGGCGCTCCCCC
CGCATCCCCGAGCCGGCAGCGTGCGGGGACAGCCCGGGCACGGGGAAGGTGGCACGGGATCGCTTTCCTC
TGAACGCTTCTCGCTGCTCTTTGAGCCTGCAGACACCTGGGGGGATACGGGGAAAAAGCTAGGCTGAAAG
ACCGGTTCTTAGAATGACACGCGCCTGGGAGCTCACGGGGACAGCCCCCCCCCAAAGCCCCCAGGGATGT
AATTACGTCCCTCCCCCGCTAGGGGGCAGCAGCGAGCCGCCCGGGGCTCCGCTCCGGTCCGGCGCTCCCC
CCGCATCCCCGAGCCGGCAGCGTGCGGGGACAGCCCGGGCACGGGGAAGGTGGCACGGGATCGCTTTCCT
CTGAACGCTTCTCGCTGCTCTTTGAGCCTGCAGACACCTGGGGGGATACGGGGAAAAAGCTAACTTCTGA
GACGACAACTTTGTATAGAAAAGTTGGCTCCGAATTCGCCCTTGACAGCAGAGATCCAGTTTGGTTAATT
AATTGGCTCCGGTGCCCGTCAGTGGGCAGAGCGCACATCGCCCACAGTCCCCGAGAAGTTGTGGGGAGGG
GTCGGCAATTGAACCGGTGCCTAGAGAAGGTGGCGCGGGGTAAACTGGGAAAGTGATGTCGTGTACTGGC
TCCGCCTTTTTCCCGAGGGTGGGGGAGAACCGTATATAAGTGCAGTAGTCGCCGTGAACGTTCTTTTTCG
CAACGGGTTTGCCGCCAGAACACAGGTAAGTGCCGTGTGTGGTTCCCGCGGGCCTGGCCTCTTTACGGGT
TATGGCCCTTGCGTGCCTTGAATTACTTCCACCTGGCTGCAGTACGTGATTCTTGATCCCGAGCTTCGGG
TTGGAAGTGGGTGGGAGAGTTCGAGGCCTTGCGCTTAAGGAGCCCCTTCGCCTCGTGCTTGAGTTGAGGC
CTGGCCTGGGCGCTGGGGCCGCCGCGTGCGAATCTGGTGGCACCTTCGCGCCTGTCTCGCTGCTTTCGAT
AAGTCTCTAGCCATTTAAAATTTTTGATGACCTGCTGCGACGCTTTTTTTCTGGCAAGATAGTCTTGTAA
ATGCGGGCCAAGATCTGCACACTGGTATTTCGGTTTTTGGGGCCGCGGGCGGCGACGGGGCCCGTGCGTC
CCAGCGCACATGTTCGGCGAGGCGGGGCCTGCGAGCGCGGCCACCGAGAATCGGACGGGGGTAGTCTCAA
GCTGGCCGGCCTGCTCTGGTGCCTGGCCTCGCGCCGCCGTGTATCGCCCCGCCCTGGGCGGCAAGGCTGG
CCCGGTCGGCACCAGTTGCGTGAGCGGAAAGATGGCCGCTTCCCGGCCCTGCTGCAGGGAGCTCAAAATG
GAGGACGCGGCGCTCGGGAGAGCGGGCGGGTGAGTCACCCACACAAAGGAAAAGGGCCTTTCCGTCCTCA
GCCGTCGCTTCATGTGACTCCACGGAGTACCGGGCGCCGTCCAGGCACCTCGATTAGTTCTCGAGCTTTT
GGAGTACGTCGTCTTTAGGTTGGGGGGAGGGGTTTTATGCGATGGAGTTTCCCCACACTGAGTGGGTGGA
GACTGAAGTTAGGCCAGCTTGGCACTTGATGTAATTCTCCTTGGAATTTGCCCTTTTTGAGTTTGGATCT
TGGTTCATTCTCAAGCCTCAGACAGTGGTTCAAAGTTTTTTTCTTCCATTTCAGGTGTCGTGAGAAGGGC
GAATTCGACCCAAGTTTGTACAAAAAAGCAGGCTGGATCCAGGTGCCACCATGGTGAGCGAGCTGATTAA
GGAGAACATGCACATGAAGCTGTACATGGAGGGCACCGTGAACAACCACCACTTCAAGTGCACATCCGAG
GGCGAAGGCAAGCCCTACGAGGGCACCCAGACCATGAGAATCAAGGCGGTCGAGGGCGGCCCTCTCCCCT
TCGCCTTCGACATCCTGGCTACCAGCTTCATGTACGGCAGCAAAACCTTCATCAACCACACCCAGGGCAT
CCCCGACTTCTTTAAGCAGTCCTTCCCCGAGGGCTTCACATGGGAGAGAGTCACCACATACGAAGATGGG
GGCGTGCTGACCGCTACCCAGGACACCAGCCTCCAGGACGGCTGCCTCATCTACAACGTCAAGATCAGAG
GGGTGAACTTCCCATCCAACGGCCCTGTGATGCAGAAGAAAACACTCGGCTGGGAGGCCTCCACCGAGAC
ACTGTACCCCGCTGACGGCGGCCTGGAAGGCAGAGCCGACATGGCCCTGAAGCTCGTGGGCGGGGGCCAC
CTGATCTGCAACCTTAAGACCACATACAGATCCAAGAAACCCGCTAAGAACCTCAAGATGCCCGGCGTCT
ACTATGTGGACAGGAGACTGGAAAGAATCAAGGAGGCCGACAAAGAGACATACGTCGAGCAGCACGAGGT
GGCTGTGGCCAGATACTGCGACCTCCCTAGCAAACTGGGGCACAAACTTAATTGAGAATTCTACCACCCA
GCTTTCTTGTACAAAGTGGTACGTCTCAAGACCAGAGGTCTCTGCTTGTGTTGTGGATCCGAGCACCGGG
GACCCCCGATCCGAGCACCGGGGACCCCCGATCCGAGCACCGGGGACCCCCGATCCGAGCACCGGGGACC
CCCCAACCAGAAGAGACCTGTGCTTCACTCCTCAGGTGCAGGCTGCCTATCAGAAGGTGGTGGCTGGTGT
GGCCAATGCCCTGGCTCACAAATACCACTGAGATCTTTTTCCCTCTGCCAAAAATTATGGGGACATCATG
AAGCCCCTTGAGCATCTGACTTCTGGCTAATAAAGGAAATTTATTTTCATTGCAATAGTGTGTTGGAATT
TTTTGTGTCTCTCACTCGGAAGGACATATGGGAGGGCAAATCATTTAAAACATCAGAATGAGTATTTGGT
TTAGAGTTTGGCAACATATGCCCATATGCTGGCTGCCATGAACAAAGGTTGGCTATAAAGAGGTCATCAG
TATATGAAACAGCCCCCTGCTGTCCATTCCTTATTCCATAGAAAAGCCTTGACTTGAGGTTAGATTTTTT
TTATATTTTGTTTTGTGTTATTTTTTTCTTTAACATCCCTAAAATTTTCCTTACATGTTTTACTAGCCAG
ATTTTTCCTCCTCTCCTGACTACTCCCAGTCATAGCTGTCCCTCTTCTCTTATGGAGATCCCGAGCGGTG
CGTTTTTATGCTTGTAGTATTGTATAATGTTTTTAAGATCCAAGCTTCTGACCTCTTCTCTTCCTCCCAC
AGGGCCTCGAGACAATTGCATCGATGGTACCAGTGAAAGTCTGCAATGAATTCGAGTTGGCGCGCCTGTC
ATTCTAAATCTCTCTTTCAGCCTAAAGCTTTTTCCCCGTATCCCCCCAGGTGTCTGCAGGCTCAAAGAGC
AGCGAGAAGCGTTCAGAGGAAAGCGATCCCGTGCCACCTTCCCCGTGCCCGGGCTGTCCCCGCACGCTGC
CGGCTCGGGGATGCGGGGGGAGCGCCGGACCGGAGCGGAGCCCCGGGCGGCTCGCTGCTGCCCCCTAGCG
GGGGAGGGACGTAATTACATCCCTGGGGGCTTTGGGAGGGGGCTGTCCCCGTGAGCTCCCAGGCGCGCCT
GTCATTCTAAATCTCTCTTTCAGCCTAAAGCTTTTTCCCCGTATCCCCCCAGGTGTCTGCAGGCTCAAAG
AGCAGCGAGAAGCGTTCAGAGGAAAGCGATCCCGTGCCACCTTCCCCGTGCCCGGGCTGTCCCCGCACGC
TGCCGGCTCGGGGATGCGGGGGGAGCGCCGGACCGGAGCGGAGCCCCGGGCGGCTCGCTGCTGCCCCCTA
GCGGGGGAGGGACGTAATTACATCCCTGGGGGCTTTGGGGGGGGGCTGTCCCCGTGAGCTCCCAGGCGCG
CCAACTCGGTACCGTATCGATGTCGACGTTAACGCTAGTGATATCAACTTTGTATAGAAAAGTTGGCTCC
GAATTCGCCCTTGACAGCAGAGATCCAGTTTGGTTAATTAATTGGCTCCGGTGCCCGTCAGTGGGCAGAG
CGCACATCGCCCACAGTCCCCGAGAAGTTGTGGGGAGGGGTCGGCAATTGAACCGGTGCCTAGAGAAGGT
GGCGCGGGGTAAACTGGGAAAGTGATGTCGTGTACTGGCTCCGCCTTTTTCCCGAGGGTGGGGGAGAACC
GTATATAAGTGCAGTAGTCGCCGTGAACGTTCTTTTTCGCAACGGGTTTGCCGCCAGAACACAGGTAAGT
GCCGTGTGTGGTTCCCGCGGGCCTGGCCTCTTTACGGGTTATGGCCCTTGCGTGCCTTGAATTACTTCCA
CCTGGCTGCAGTACGTGATTCTTGATCCCGAGCTTCGGGTTGGAAGTGGGTGGGAGAGTTCGAGGCCTTG
CGCTTAAGGAGCCCCTTCGCCTCGTGCTTGAGTTGAGGCCTGGCCTGGGCGCTGGGGCCGCCGCGTGCGA
ATCTGGTGGCACCTTCGCGCCTGTCTCGCTGCTTTCGATAAGTCTCTAGCCATTTAAAATTTTTGATGAC
CTGCTGCGACGCTTTTTTTCTGGCAAGATAGTCTTGTAAATGCGGGCCAAGATCTGCACACTGGTATTTC
GGTTTTTGGGGCCGCGGGCGGCGACGGGGCCCGTGCGTCCCAGCGCACATGTTCGGCGAGGCGGGGCCTG
CGAGCGCGGCCACCGAGAATCGGACGGGGGTAGTCTCAAGCTGGCCGGCCTGCTCTGGTGCCTGGCCTCG
CGCCGCCGTGTATCGCCCCGCCCTGGGCGGCAAGGCTGGCCCGGTCGGCACCAGTTGCGTGAGCGGAAAG
ATGGCCGCTTCCCGGCCCTGCTGCAGGGAGCTCAAAATGGAGGACGCGGCGCTCGGGAGAGCGGGCGGGT
GAGTCACCCACACAAAGGAAAAGGGCCTTTCCGTCCTCAGCCGTCGCTTCATGTGACTCCACGGAGTACC
GGGCGCCGTCCAGGCACCTCGATTAGTTCTCGAGCTTTTGGAGTACGTCGTCTTTAGGTTGGGGGGAGGG
GTTTTATGCGATGGAGTTTCCCCACACTGAGTGGGTGGAGACTGAAGTTAGGCCAGCTTGGCACTTGATG
TAATTCTCCTTGGAATTTGCCCTTTTTGAGTTTGGATCTTGGTTCATTCTCAAGCCTCAGACAGTGGTTC
AAAGTTTTTTTCTTCCATTTCAGGTGTCGTGAGAAGGGCGAATTCGACCCAAGTTTGTACAAAAAAGCAG
GCTCGCCACCATGGTGAGCAAGGGCGAGGAGCTGTTCACCGGGGTGGTGCCCATCCTGGTCGAGCTGGAC
GGCGACGTAAACGGCCACAAGTTCAGCGTGAGGGGCGAGGGCGAGGGCGATGCCACCAACGGCAAGCTGA
CCCTGAAGTTCATCTGCACCACCGGCAAGCTGCCCGTGCCCTGGCCCACCCTCGTGACCACCCTGAGCCA
CGGCGTGCAGTGCTTCGCCCGCTACCCCGACCACATGAAGCAGCACGACTTCTTCAAGTCCGCCATGCCC
GAAGGCTACGTCCAGGAGCGCACCATCTTCTTCAAGGACGACGGCACCTACAAGACCCGCGCCGAGGTGA
AGTTCGAGGGCGACACCCTAGTGAACCGCATCGAGCTGAAGGGCGTCGACTTCAAGGAGGACGGCAACAT
CCTGGGGCACAAGCTGGAGTACAACTTCAACAGCCACAACATCTATATCATGGCCGTCAAGCAGAAGAAC
GGCATCAAGGTGAACTTCAAGATCCGCCACAACGTGGAGGACGGCAGCGTGCAGCTCGCCGACCACTACC
AGCAGAACACCCCCATCGGCGACGGCCCCGTGCTGCTGCCCGACAGCCACTACCTGAGCACCCAGTCCGT
GCTGAGCAAAGACCCCAACGAGAAGCGCGATCACATGGTCCTGCTGGAGTTCCGCACCGCCGCCGGGATC
ACTCTCGGCATGGACGAGCTGTACAAGTAATACCACCCAGCTTTCTTGTACAAAGTGGTACGCGTGAATT
CACTCCTCAGGTGCAGGCTGCCTATCAGAAGGTGGTGGCTGGTGTGGCCAATGCCCTGGCTCACAAATAC
CACTGAGATCTTTTTCCCTCTGCCAAAAATTATGGGGACATCATGAAGCCCCTTGAGCATCTGACTTCTG
GCTAATAAAGGAAATTTATTTTCATTGCAATAGTGTGTTGGAATTTTTTGTGTCTCTCACTCGGAAGGAC
ATATGGGAGGGCAAATCATTTAAAACATCAGAATGAGTATTTGGTTTAGAGTTTGGCAACATATGCCCAT
ATGCTGGCTGCCATGAACAAAGGTTGGCTATAAAGAGGTCATCAGTATATGAAACAGCCCCCTGCTGTCC
ATTCCTTATTCCATAGAAAAGCCTTGACTTGAGGTTAGATTTTTTTTATATTTTGTTTTGTGTTATTTTT
TTCTTTAACATCCCTAAAATTTTCCTTACATGTTTTACTAGCCAGATTTTTCCTCCTCTCCTGACTACTC
CCAGTCATAGCTGTCCCTCTTCTCTTATGGAGATCCCTCGACCTGCAGCCCAAGCTTGGCGTAATCATGG
TCATAGCTGTTTCCTGTGTGAAATTGTTATCCGCTCACAATTCCACACAACATACGAGCCGGAAGCATAA
AGTGTAAAGCCTGGGGTGCCTAATGAGTGAGCTAACTCACATTAATTGCGTTGCGCTCACTGCCCGCTTT
CCAGTCGGGAAACCTGTCGTGCCAGCGGATCGACAGTACTAAGCTTGGTCTAATACCCAATCTCTCGTCT
TATCCAGATGTTTTATACGCCTCTGGCCCGTGTCTCAAAATCTCTGATGTTACATTGCACAAGATAAAAT
AATATCATCATGAACAATAAAACTGTCTGCTTACATAAACAGTAATACAAGGGGTGTTATGAGCCATATT
CAACGGGAAACGTCGAGGCCGCGATTAAATTCCAACATGGATGCTGATTTATATGGGTATAAATGGGCTC
GCGATAATGTCGGGCAATCAGGTGCGACAATCTATCGCTTGTATGGGAAGCCCGATGCGCCAGAGTTGTT
TCTGAAACATGGCAAAGGTAGCGTTGCCAATGATGTTACAGATGAGATGGTCAGACTAAACTGGCTGACG
GAATTTATGCCTCTTCCGACCATCAAGCATTTTATCCGTACTCCTGATGATGCATGGTTACTCACCACTG
CGATCCCCGGAAAAACAGCATTCCAGGTATTAGAAGAATATCCTGATTCAGGTGAAAATATTGTTGATGC
GCTGGCAGTGTTCCTGCGCCGGTTGCATTCGATTCCTGTTTGTAATTGTCCTTTTAACAGCGATCGCGTA
TTTCGTCTCGCTCAGGCGCAATCACGAATGAATAACGGTTTGGTTGATGCGAGTGATTTTGATGACGAGC
GTAATGGCTGGCCTGTTGAACAAGTCTGGAAAGAAATGCATAAACTTTTGCCATTCTCACCGGATTCAGT
CGTCACTCATGGTGATTTCTCACTTGATAACCTTATTTTTGACGAGGGGAAATTAATAGGTTGTATTGAT
GTTGGACGAGTCGGAATCGCAGACCGATACCAGGATCTTGCCATCCTATGGAACTGCCTCGGTGAGTTTT
CTCCTTCATTACAGAAACGGCTTTTTCAAAAATATGGTATTGATAATCCTGATATGAATAAATTGCAGTT
TCATTTGATGCTCGATGAGTTTTTCTAATCAGAATTGGTTAATTGGTTGTAACACTGGCAGAGCATTACG
CTGACTTGACGGGACGGCGCAAGCTCATGACCAAAATCCCTTAACGTGAGTTACGCGTCGTTCCACTGAG
CGTCAGAGGTATCACTAGTATTACAGAGGTAAGTTATAACAGTCGCCTAACCC
