>Addgene plasmid #103675 | LSB-hsa-miR-615-5p | depositor partial sequence | sequence record 196399 | hsa-miR-615-5p target
GATCCGAGCACCGGGGACCCCC
