>Addgene plasmid #103675 | LSB-hsa-miR-615-5p | addgene partial sequence | sequence record 260054 | mKate2-F 5'-ACCCGCTAAGAACCTCAAGA-3'
AAGGAGGCCGACAAAGAGACATACGTCGAGCAGCACGAGGTGGCTGTGGCCAGATACTGCGACCTCCCTA
GCAAACTGGGGCACAAACTTAATTGAGAATTCTACCACCCAGCTTTCTTGTACAAAGTGGTACGTCTCAA
GACCAGAGGTCTCTGCTTGTGTTGTGGATCCGAGCACCGGGGACCCCCGATCCGAGCACCGGGGACCCCC
GATCCGAGCACCGGGGACCCCCGATCCGAGCACCGGGGACCCCCCAACCAGAAGAGACCTGTGCTTCACT
CCTCAGGTGCAGGCTGCCTATCAGAAGGTGGTGGCTGGTGTGGCCAATGCCCTGGCTCACAAATACCACT
GAGATCTTTTTCCCTCTGCCAAAAATTATGGGGACATCATGAAGCCCCTTGAGCATCTGACTTCTGGCTA
ATAAAGGAAATTTATTTTCATTGCAATAGTGTGTTGGAATTTTTTGTGTCTCTCACTCGGAAGGACATAT
GGGAGGGCAAATCATTTAAAACATCAGAATGAGTATTTGGTTTAGAGTTTGGCAACATATGCCCATATGC
TGGCTGCCATGAACAAAGGTTGGCTATAAAGAGGTCATCAGTATATGAAACAGCCCCCTGCTGTCCATTC
CTTATTCCATAGAA
